LOCUS       Exported 743 bp ds-DNA linear SYN 11-JUN-2021
DEFINITION  synthetic linear DNA
ACCESSION   .
VERSION     .
KEYWORDS    pBS Wnt-7aHA
SOURCE      synthetic DNA construct
  ORGANISM  synthetic DNA construct
REFERENCE   1 (bases 1 to 743)
  AUTHORS   Shimizu H, Julius MA, Giarre M, Zheng Z, Brown AM, Kitajewski J
  TITLE     Transformation by Wnt family proteins correlates with regulation of
            beta-catenin.
  JOURNAL   Cell Growth Differ. 1997 Dec . 8(12):1349-58.
  PUBMED    9419423
REFERENCE   2 (bases 1 to 743)
  AUTHORS   .
  TITLE     Direct Submission
  JOURNAL   Exported Jun 11, 2021 from SnapGene Server 1.1.58
            http://www.snapgene.com
FEATURES             Location/Qualifiers
     source          1..743
                     /organism="synthetic DNA construct"
                     /mol_type="other DNA"
     CDS             complement(45..71)
                     /codon_start=1
                     /product="HA (human influenza hemagglutinin) epitope tag"
                     /label=HA
                     /translation="YPYDVPDYA"
ORIGIN
        1 ctctagagcc ggatcttaat taattaaggc cctggaccca aagaagcgta atctggaaca
       61 tcatatgggt aggccatgga cttgcacgta tacatctccg tgcgctcgct gcacgtgtta
      121 cacttgacgt agcagcacca gtggaatttg cagttgcact gccacacccg ggcgtactgg
      181 tgtgtgttgt agccacggcc acagcacatg aggtcacagc cactggcctg aggggctgtc
      241 ttattgcagg ctcggccctg ggtacccacg ctgcctgtca ctgggtcctc ttcacagtaa
      301 ttgggtgact tctcgatata caccaggtca gtgtccatgg gcttgcggta ggacaggggc
      361 ttcttgatct tcagaaaggt gggccgcttg tttcgactgg cacgcacagg ctccacgtgg
      421 acggcctcgt tgtatttgtc cttgagcacg tagcctagct ctcggaactg tggcagtgtg
      481 gtccagcacg tcttagtggt acaggagcct gacacaccat ggcacttaca ctccagcttc
      541 atgttctcct ccaggatctt ccgacccgcc tcgttattgt gtaagttcat gagcgtccgg
      601 gcattctgct tgatctcccg ggcatccacg aagaccttgg cgaagccgat gccgtagcgg
      661 atgtcggcag agcagccacc ccacttccag ccctcgtccc ggtggtactg gccttgcttc
      721 tccttgtcgc agccacagtc gct
//
