>Addgene plasmid #17379 | pBS Wnt-7aHA | addgene partial sequence | sequence record 23641 | 17379 with T7
CGCGGTGGCGGNCGCATCTAGAACTAGTGGATCCCCCGGGCTGCAGGAATTCGGCACGAGGATCGCTGGC
GCGCAGCGGCGCCCCTTGTTGCGCTTGTTCTCCCCTCCTCATGGCTCCGCGGCTCCCGCGCTCTGGGACA
GTCTCCAGTGCCTAGCGCGGACCGACGCACCGACGGACCGCCCAGGGAGCCTCGGCCCGCGCCCCCTGCG
CAGGCTATGTGGATTGCCCCGCCGGGCCCGGCTGGCGGGATCAGCACAGCCCGGCCCGTGGCACCCGCCA
CCAGCGGGGACTATGACCCGGAAAGCGCGGCGCTGCCTGGGCCACCTCTTTCTCAGCCTGGGCATAGTCT
ACCTCCGGATCGGTGGCTTCTCTTCGGTGGTAGCTCTGGGTGCGAGCATCATCTGTAACAAGATCCCAGG
CCTGGCTCCCAGACAGCGGGCAATCTGCCACAGCCGGCCNGACGCCATCATCGTCATANGAGAAGGCTCC
CAAATGGGCCTGGACGAGTGTCAGTTTCAGTTCCNAAATGGCCGTTGGAACTGCTCA
