[The description below was written by a language model from this plasmid's Addgene catalogue record and the feature table of its GenBank file.]
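Description:
pBS Wnt-7aHA is a small, high-copy bacterial plasmid built on the Stratagene pBluescript KS(+) phagemid backbone (about 3 kb) and carrying an approximately 1.3 kb mouse Wnt7a cDNA inserted by restriction cloning. It is propagated in standard E. coli cloning strains under ampicillin selection. The record does not include a feature table for the backbone. pBluescript-type vectors generally provide a pUC-derived origin responsible for the high copy number, an f1 origin for single-stranded DNA rescue, and a polylinker flanked by T7 and T3 phage promoters. This fits with the T7 and T3 primers listed for sequencing the insert from its 5′ and 3′ ends respectively.

The insert encodes Wnt-7a, a secreted Wnt family signalling ligand, fused at its C terminus to an HA (influenza hemagglutinin) epitope tag, so the protein can be detected or immunoprecipitated with anti-HA antibodies rather than a Wnt-specific reagent. Although catalogued as a bacterial expression vector, the record names no dedicated promoter driving the insert, and no eukaryotic promoter is recorded. The plasmid is therefore best regarded as a cloning and shuttle construct: a source of the tagged cDNA for subcloning into expression vectors, and potentially a template for in vitro transcription from the flanking phage promoters. The associated publication concerns the transforming activity of Wnt family proteins and its relationship to beta-catenin regulation.

The held sequence record is only a 743 bp partial read. Its single annotation is the HA tag coding sequence on the complementary strand near one end, consistent with a read entering from the 3′ side of the insert. It confirms the tag but does not document the rest of the construct.
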