Addgene plasmid #17379: pBS Wnt-7aHA
Depositing lab: Jan Kitajewski. Depositing organization: Columbia University. Publication: Transformation by Wnt family proteins correlates with regulation of beta-catenin. Shimizu H, Julius MA, Giarre M, Zheng Z, Brown AM, Kitajewski J. Cell Growth Differ. 1997 Dec . 8(12):1349-58. PubMed 9419423.
Backbone
  Vector backbone: pBS KS(+)
  Backbone manufacturer: Stratagene
  Backbone size w/o insert (bp): 3000
  Vector type: Bacterial Expression
Growth in bacteria
  Bacterial resistance: Ampicillin, 100 μg/mL
  Growth temperature: 37°C
  Growth strain: DH5alpha
  Copy number: High Copy
Gene/Insert
  Gene/Insert name: Wnt-7aHA (alt name: wnt7a)
  Species: M. musculus (mouse)
  Insert size (bp): 1300
  Entrez Gene: Wnt7a (a.k.a. AI849442, Wnt-, Wnt-7a, px, tw)
  Tag / fusion protein: HA (C terminal on insert)
  Cloning method: Restriction Enzyme
  Sequencing primers: 5′ T7; 3′ T3
Terms and licenses: Academic/Nonprofit Terms; Industry Terms: Not Available to Industry
Depositor comments: Expression of multiple novel Wnt-1/int-1-related genes during fetal and adult mouse development. Gavin BJ, McMahon JA, McMahon AP In Genes Dev. 1990 Dec . 4(12B):2319-32.
How to cite: pBS Wnt-7aHA was a gift from Jan Kitajewski (Addgene plasmid # 17379 ; http://n2t.net/addgene:17379 ; RRID:Addgene_17379)
